Addgene plasmid #80214: non-targeting control gRNA (BRDN0001145993)
Purpose: 3rd generation lentiviral gRNA plasmid, non-targeting control gRNA
Depositing lab: John Doench & David Root. Depositing organization: Broad Institute. Publication: Optimized sgRNA design to maximize activity and minimize off-target effects of CRISPR-Cas9. Doench JG, Fusi N, Sullender M, Hegde M, Vaimberg EW, Donovan KF, Smith I, Tothova Z, Wilen C, Orchard R, Virgin HW, Listgarten J, Root DE. Nat Biotechnol. 2016 Jan 18. doi: 10.1038/nbt.3437. PubMed 26780180.
Backbone
  Vector backbone: lentiGuide-Puro
  Backbone manufacturer: Zhang Lab (Addgene plasmid # 52963)
  Vector type: Mammalian Expression, Lentiviral, CRISPR
  Selectable markers: Puromycin
Growth in bacteria
  Bacterial resistance: Ampicillin, 100 μg/mL
  Growth temperature: 37°C
  Growth strain: DH5alpha
  Copy number: High Copy
Gene/Insert
  Gene/Insert name: Non-targeting control gRNA
  gRNA/shRNA sequence: TTCAATTCACCGAGGGCGCA
  Species: H. sapiens (human)
  Promoter: hU6
  Cloning method: Unknown
  Sequencing primers: 5′ U6-F; 3′ pS2-R
Terms and licenses: Academic/Nonprofit Terms; Industry Terms: Not Available to Industry
How to cite: non-targeting control gRNA (BRDN0001145993) was a gift from John Doench & David Root (Addgene plasmid # 80214 ; http://n2t.net/addgene:80214 ; RRID:Addgene_80214)
