[The description below was written by a language model from this plasmid's Addgene catalogue record and pLannotate feature annotations shown in this document.]
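Description:
The non-targeting control gRNA (BRDN0001145993) plasmid is a third-generation lentiviral guide RNA vector built on the lentiGuide-Puro backbone, intended for delivery into mammalian cells as a negative control in CRISPR-Cas9 experiments. It is maintained in E. coli through a high-copy ColE1/pUC-type origin and an ampicillin resistance gene (β-lactamase). The backbone also carries an f1 origin, an SV40 origin and poly(A) signal, and remnants of lac, T7 and T3 cloning-vector sequences.

The lentiviral portion begins with an RSV promoter fused to a truncated HIV-1 5' LTR, which makes genomic RNA production in packaging cells independent of Tat. This is followed by the Ψ packaging signal with a partial gag sequence, and then the Rev response element for Rev-dependent nuclear export. Downstream, a human U6 RNA polymerase III promoter drives a 20-nucleotide spacer joined to the Streptococcus pyogenes Cas9 guide RNA scaffold. According to the record, the spacer is designed not to target the human genome. A cPPT/CTS element, which aids nuclear import of the viral genome, lies between this cassette and a second expression unit. In that unit, the EF-1α core promoter with its intron A drives puromycin N-acetyltransferase, allowing selection of transduced cells, and a WPRE enhances transcript expression. A self-inactivating ΔU3 3' LTR closes the provirus.

The vector encodes no Cas9, so the nuclease must be supplied separately, for example from a Cas9-expressing cell line. It comes from work on optimized sgRNA design. A control of this kind typically provides a baseline for the effects of transduction, selection and Cas9/gRNA expression, against which gene-targeting guides are compared.
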