Features (pLannotate 1.2.2; 29 found; start..end, strand, type, name):
     14..80      +  CDS            small t antigen (fragment): SV40 (simian virus 40) small t antigen
    106..317     +  promoter       EF-1α core promoter: core promoter for human elongation factor EF-1α
    318..1256    +  intron         EF-1α intron A: intron upstream of the start codon of human EF-1α
   1278..1877    +  CDS            PuroR (fragment): puromycin N-acetyltransferase; pac from Streptomyces; confers resistance to puromycin
   1893..2481    +  misc_feature   WPRE: woodchuck hepatitis virus posttranscriptional regulatory element
   2532..2551    +  misc_feature   cPPT/CTS (fragment): central polypurine tract and central termination sequence of HIV-1
   2553..2786    +  LTR            3' LTR (ΔU3): self-inactivating 3' long terminal repeat (LTR) from HIV-1
   2864..2985    +  polyA_signal   SV40 poly(A) signal: SV40 polyadenylation signal
   3025..3160    +  rep_origin     SV40 ori: SV40 origin of replication
   3181..3199    -  promoter       T7 promoter: promoter for bacteriophage T7 RNA polymerase
   3207..3362    +  CDS            lacZα (fragment): LacZα fragment of β-galactosidase; lacZ fragment
   3367..3795    +  rep_origin     f1 ori (sequence partly withheld): f1 bacteriophage origin of replication; arrow indicates direction of (+) strand synthesis
   3848..3952    +  promoter       AmpR promoter: bla
   3953..4813    +  CDS            AmpR: β-lactamase; bla; confers resistance to ampicillin, carbenicillin, and related antibiotics
   4984..5572    +  rep_origin     ori: high-copy-number ColE1/pMB1/pBR322/pUC origin of replication
   5755..5847    +  CDS            lacI (fragment): lac repressor; lacI; The lac repressor binds to the lac operator to inhibit transcription in E. coli. This inhibition can be relieved by adding lactose or isopropyl-β-D-thiogalactopyranoside (IPTG).
   5860..5881    +  protein_bind   CAP binding site: CAP binding activates transcription in the presence of cAMP. E. coli catabolite activator protein
   5896..5926    +  promoter       lac promoter: promoter for the E. coli lac operon
   5934..5950    +  protein_bind   lac operator: The lac repressor binds to the lac operator to inhibit transcription in E. coli. This inhibition can be relieved by adding lactose or isopropyl-β-D-thiogalactopyranoside (IPTG). lac repressor encoded by lacI
   5995..6013    +  promoter       T3 promoter: promoter for bacteriophage T3 RNA polymerase
   6041..6267    +  promoter       RSV promoter: Rous sarcoma virus enhancer/promoter
   6268..6448    +  LTR            5' LTR (truncated): truncated 5' long terminal repeat (LTR) from HIV-1
   6495..6620    +  misc_feature   HIV-1 Ψ: packaging signal of human immunodeficiency virus type 1
   6604..6967    +  CDS            HIV-1 gag (fragment): gag protein from human immunodeficiency virus 1; gag
   7113..7346    +  misc_feature   RRE: The Rev response element (RRE) of HIV-1 allows for Rev-dependent mRNA export from the nucleus to the cytoplasm.
   7723..7749    +  CDS            Rev (fragment): human immunodeficiency virus 1 (HIV-1) Rev protein; rev; enhances nuclear export of unspliced and incompletely spliced viral mRNAs
   7753..7993    +  promoter       U6 promoter: RNA polymerase III promoter for human U6 snRNA
   8023..8098    +  misc_RNA       gRNA scaffold: guide RNA scaffold for the Streptococcus pyogenes CRISPR/Cas9 system
   8154..8271    +  misc_feature   cPPT/CTS: central polypurine tract and central termination sequence of HIV-1
>Addgene plasmid #80214 | non-targeting control gRNA (BRDN0001145993) | depositor full sequence | sequence record 150906 | Full Sequence
CCCGGGTGCAAAGATGGATAAAGTTTTAAACAGAGAGGAATCTTTGCAGCTAATGGACCTTCTAGGTCTT
GAAAGGAGTGGGAATTGGCTCCGGTGCCCGTCAGTGGGCAGAGCGCACATCGCCCACAGTCCCCGAGAAG
TTGGGGGGAGGGGTCGGCAATTGATCCGGTGCCTAGAGAAGGTGGCGCGGGGTAAACTGGGAAAGTGATG
TCGTGTACTGGCTCCGCCTTTTTCCCGAGGGTGGGGGAGAACCGTATATAAGTGCAGTAGTCGCCGTGAA
CGTTCTTTTTCGCAACGGGTTTGCCGCCAGAACACAGGTAAGTGCCGTGTGTGGTTCCCGCGGGCCTGGC
CTCTTTACGGGTTATGGCCCTTGCGTGCCTTGAATTACTTCCACCTGGCTGCAGTACGTGATTCTTGATC
CCGAGCTTCGGGTTGGAAGTGGGTGGGAGAGTTCGAGGCCTTGCGCTTAAGGAGCCCCTTCGCCTCGTGC
TTGAGTTGAGGCCTGGCCTGGGCGCTGGGGCCGCCGCGTGCGAATCTGGTGGCACCTTCGCGCCTGTCTC
GCTGCTTTCGATAAGTCTCTAGCCATTTAAAATTTTTGATGACCTGCTGCGACGCTTTTTTTCTGGCAAG
ATAGTCTTGTAAATGCGGGCCAAGATCTGCACACTGGTATTTCGGTTTTTGGGGCCGCGGGCGGCGACGG
GGCCCGTGCGTCCCAGCGCACATGTTCGGCGAGGCGGGGCCTGCGAGCGCGGCCACCGAGAATCGGACGG
GGGTAGTCTCAAGCTGGCCGGCCTGCTCTGGTGCCTGGCCTCGCGCCGCCGTGTATCGCCCCGCCCTGGG
CGGCAAGGCTGGCCCGGTCGGCACCAGTTGCGTGAGCGGAAAGATGGCCGCTTCCCGGCCCTGCTGCAGG
GAGCTCAAAATGGAGGACGCGGCGCTCGGGAGAGCGGGCGGGTGAGTCACCCACACAAAGGAAAAGGGCC
TTTCCGTCCTCAGCCGTCGCTTCATGTGACTCCACGGAGTACCGGGCGCCGTCCAGGCACCTCGATTAGT
TCTCGAGCTTTTGGAGTACGTCGTCTTTAGGTTGGGGGGAGGGGTTTTATGCGATGGAGTTTCCCCACAC
TGAGTGGGTGGAGACTGAAGTTAGGCCAGCTTGGCACTTGATGTAATTCTCCTTGGAATTTGCCCTTTTT
GAGTTTGGATCTTGGTTCATTCTCAAGCCTCAGACAGTGGTTCAAAGTTTTTTTCTTCCATTTCAGGTGT
CGTGACGTACGGCCACCATGACCGAGTACAAGCCCACGGTGCGCCTCGCCACCCGCGACGACGTCCCCAG
GGCCGTACGCACCCTCGCCGCCGCGTTCGCCGACTACCCCGCCACGCGCCACACCGTCGATCCGGACCGC
CACATCGAGCGGGTCACCGAGCTGCAAGAACTCTTCCTCACGCGCGTCGGGCTCGACATCGGCAAGGTGT
GGGTCGCGGACGACGGCGCCGCCGTGGCGGTCTGGACCACGCCGGAGAGCGTCGAAGCGGGGGCGGTGTT
CGCCGAGATCGGCCCGCGCATGGCCGAGTTGAGCGGTTCCCGGCTGGCCGCGCAGCAACAGATGGAAGGC
CTCCTGGCGCCGCACCGGCCCAAGGAGCCCGCGTGGTTCCTGGCCACCGTCGGAGTCTCGCCCGACCACC
AGGGCAAGGGTCTGGGCAGCGCCGTCGTGCTCCCCGGAGTGGAGGCGGCCGAGCGCGCCGGGGTGCCCGC
CTTCCTGGAGACCTCCGCGCCCCGCAACCTCCCCTTCTACGAGCGGCTCGGCTTCACCGTCACCGCCGAC
GTCGAGGTGCCCGAAGGACCGCGCACCTGGTGCATGACCCGCAAGCCCGGTGCCTGAACGCGTTAAGTCG
ACAATCAACCTCTGGATTACAAAATTTGTGAAAGATTGACTGGTATTCTTAACTATGTTGCTCCTTTTAC
GCTATGTGGATACGCTGCTTTAATGCCTTTGTATCATGCTATTGCTTCCCGTATGGCTTTCATTTTCTCC
TCCTTGTATAAATCCTGGTTGCTGTCTCTTTATGAGGAGTTGTGGCCCGTTGTCAGGCAACGTGGCGTGG
TGTGCACTGTGTTTGCTGACGCAACCCCCACTGGTTGGGGCATTGCCACCACCTGTCAGCTCCTTTCCGG
GACTTTCGCTTTCCCCCTCCCTATTGCCACGGCGGAACTCATCGCCGCCTGCCTTGCCCGCTGCTGGACA
GGGGCTCGGCTGTTGGGCACTGACAATTCCGTGGTGTTGTCGGGGAAATCATCGTCCTTTCCTTGGCTGC
TCGCCTGTGTTGCCACCTGGATTCTGCGCGGGACGTCCTTCTGCTACGTCCCTTCGGCCCTCAATCCAGC
GGACCTTCCTTCCCGCGGCCTGCTGCCGGCTCTGCGGCCTCTTCCGCGTCTTCGCCTTCGCCCTCAGACG
AGTCGGATCTCCCTTTGGGCCGCCTCCCCGCGTCGACTTTAAGACCAATGACTTACAAGGCAGCTGTAGA
TCTTAGCCACTTTTTAAAAGAAAAGGGGGGACTGGAAGGGCTAATTCACTCCCAACGAAGACAAGATCTG
CTTTTTGCTTGTACTGGGTCTCTCTGGTTAGACCAGATCTGAGCCTGGGAGCTCTCTGGCTAACTAGGGA
ACCCACTGCTTAAGCCTCAATAAAGCTTGCCTTGAGTGCTTCAAGTAGTGTGTGCCCGTCTGTTGTGTGA
CTCTGGTAACTAGAGATCCCTCAGACCCTTTTAGTCAGTGTGGAAAATCTCTAGCAGTACGTATAGTAGT
TCATGTCATCTTATTATTCAGTATTTATAACTTGCAAAGAAATGAATATCAGAGAGTGAGAGGAACTTGT
TTATTGCAGCTTATAATGGTTACAAATAAAGCAATAGCATCACAAATTTCACAAATAAAGCATTTTTTTC
ACTGCATTCTAGTTGTGGTTTGTCCAAACTCATCAATGTATCTTATCATGTCTGGCTCTAGCTATCCCGC
CCCTAACTCCGCCCATCCCGCCCCTAACTCCGCCCAGTTCCGCCCATTCTCCGCCCCATGGCTGACTAAT
TTTTTTTATTTATGCAGAGGCCGAGGCCGCCTCGGCCTCTGAGCTATTCCAGAAGTAGTGAGGAGGCTTT
TTTGGAGGCCTAGGGACGTACCCAATTCGCCCTATAGTGAGTCGTATTACGCGCGCTCACTGGCCGTCGT
TTTACAACGTCGTGACTGGGAAAACCCTGGCGTTACCCAACTTAATCGCCTTGCAGCACATCCCCCTTTC
GCCAGCTGGCGTAATAGCGAAGAGGCCCGCACCGATCGCCCTTCCCAACAGTTGCGCAGCCTGAATGGCG
AATGGG
[124 nt withheld, positions 3367-3490]
C
[91 nt withheld, positions 3492-3582]
A
[49 nt withheld, positions 3584-3632]
CCTTTGACGTTGGAGTCCACGTTCTTT
[37 nt withheld, positions 3660-3696]
ACCCTATCTCGGTCTATTCTTTTGATTTATAAGGGATTTTGCCGATTTCGGCCTATTGGTTAAAAAATGA
GCTGATTTAACAAAAATTTAACGCGAATTTTAACAAAATATTAACGCTTACAATTTAGGTGGCACTTTTC
GGGGAAATGTGCGCGGAACCCCTATTTGTTTATTTTTCTAAATACATTCAAATATGTATCCGCTCATGAG
ACAATAACCCTGATAAATGCTTCAATAATATTGAAAAAGGAAGAGTATGAGTATTCAACATTTCCGTGTC
GCCCTTATTCCCTTTTTTGCGGCATTTTGCCTTCCTGTTTTTGCTCACCCAGAAACGCTGGTGAAAGTAA
AAGATGCTGAAGATCAGTTGGGTGCACGAGTGGGTTACATCGAACTGGATCTCAACAGCGGTAAGATCCT
TGAGAGTTTTCGCCCCGAAGAACGTTTTCCAATGATGAGCACTTTTAAAGTTCTGCTATGTGGCGCGGTA
TTATCCCGTATTGACGCCGGGCAAGAGCAACTCGGTCGCCGCATACACTATTCTCAGAATGACTTGGTTG
AGTACTCACCAGTCACAGAAAAGCATCTTACGGATGGCATGACAGTAAGAGAATTATGCAGTGCTGCCAT
AACCATGAGTGATAACACTGCGGCCAACTTACTTCTGACAACGATCGGAGGACCGAAGGAGCTAACCGCT
TTTTTGCACAACATGGGGGATCATGTAACTCGCCTTGATCGTTGGGAACCGGAGCTGAATGAAGCCATAC
CAAACGACGAGCGTGACACCACGATGCCTGTAGCAATGGCAACAACGTTGCGCAAACTATTAACTGGCGA
ACTACTTACTCTAGCTTCCCGGCAACAATTAATAGACTGGATGGAGGCGGATAAAGTTGCAGGACCACTT
CTGCGCTCGGCCCTTCCGGCTGGCTGGTTTATTGCTGATAAATCTGGAGCCGGTGAGCGTGGGTCTCGCG
GTATCATTGCAGCACTGGGGCCAGATGGTAAGCCCTCCCGTATCGTAGTTATCTACACGACGGGGAGTCA
GGCAACTATGGATGAACGAAATAGACAGATCGCTGAGATAGGTGCCTCACTGATTAAGCATTGGTAACTG
TCAGACCAAGTTTACTCATATATACTTTAGATTGATTTAAAACTTCATTTTTAATTTAAAAGGATCTAGG
TGAAGATCCTTTTTGATAATCTCATGACCAAAATCCCTTAACGTGAGTTTTCGTTCCACTGAGCGTCAGA
CCCCGTAGAAAAGATCAAAGGATCTTCTTGAGATCCTTTTTTTCTGCGCGTAATCTGCTGCTTGCAAACA
AAAAAACCACCGCTACCAGCGGTGGTTTGTTTGCCGGATCAAGAGCTACCAACTCTTTTTCCGAAGGTAA
CTGGCTTCAGCAGAGCGCAGATACCAAATACTGTTCTTCTAGTGTAGCCGTAGTTAGGCCACCACTTCAA
GAACTCTGTAGCACCGCCTACATACCTCGCTCTGCTAATCCTGTTACCAGTGGCTGCTGCCAGTGGCGAT
AAGTCGTGTCTTACCGGGTTGGACTCAAGACGATAGTTACCGGATAAGGCGCAGCGGTCGGGCTGAACGG
GGGGTTCGTGCACACAGCCCAGCTTGGAGCGAACGACCTACACCGAACTGAGATACCTACAGCGTGAGCT
ATGAGAAAGCGCCACGCTTCCCGAAGGGAGAAAGGCGGACAGGTATCCGGTAAGCGGCAGGGTCGGAACA
GGAGAGCGCACGAGGGAGCTTCCAGGGGGAAACGCCTGGTATCTTTATAGTCCTGTCGGGTTTCGCCACC
TCTGACTTGAGCGTCGATTTTTGTGATGCTCGTCAGGGGGGCGGAGCCTATGGAAAAACGCCAGCAACGC
GGCCTTTTTACGGTTCCTGGCCTTTTGCTGGCCTTTTGCTCACATGTTCTTTCCTGCGTTATCCCCTGAT
TCTGTGGATAACCGTATTACCGCCTTTGAGTGAGCTGATACCGCTCGCCGCAGCCGAACGACCGAGCGCA
GCGAGTCAGTGAGCGAGGAAGCGGAAGAGCGCCCAATACGCAAACCGCCTCTCCCCGCGCGTTGGCCGAT
TCATTAATGCAGCTGGCACGACAGGTTTCCCGACTGGAAAGCGGGCAGTGAGCGCAACGCAATTAATGTG
AGTTAGCTCACTCATTAGGCACCCCAGGCTTTACACTTTATGCTTCCGGCTCGTATGTTGTGTGGAATTG
TGAGCGGATAACAATTTCACACAGGAAACAGCTATGACCATGATTACGCCAAGCGCGCAATTAACCCTCA
CTAAAGGGAACAAAAGCTGGAGCTGCAAGCTTAATGTAGTCTTATGCAATACTCTTGTAGTCTTGCAACA
TGGTAACGATGAGTTAGCAACATGCCTTACAAGGAGAGAAAAAGCACCGTGCATGCCGATTGGTGGAAGT
AAGGTGGTACGATCGTGCCTTATTAGGAAGGCAACAGACGGGTCTGACATGGATTGGACGAACCACTGAA
TTGCCGCATTGCAGAGATATTGTATTTAAGTGCCTAGCTCGATACATAAACGGGTCTCTCTGGTTAGACC
AGATCTGAGCCTGGGAGCTCTCTGGCTAACTAGGGAACCCACTGCTTAAGCCTCAATAAAGCTTGCCTTG
AGTGCTTCAAGTAGTGTGTGCCCGTCTGTTGTGTGACTCTGGTAACTAGAGATCCCTCAGACCCTTTTAG
TCAGTGTGGAAAATCTCTAGCAGTGGCGCCCGAACAGGGACTTGAAAGCGAAAGGGAAACCAGAGGAGCT
CTCTCGACGCAGGACTCGGCTTGCTGAAGCGCGCACGGCAAGAGGCGAGGGGCGGCGACTGGTGAGTACG
CCAAAAATTTTGACTAGCGGAGGCTAGAAGGAGAGAGATGGGTGCGAGAGCGTCAGTATTAAGCGGGGGA
GAATTAGATCGCGATGGGAAAAAATTCGGTTAAGGCCAGGGGGAAAGAAAAAATATAAATTAAAACATAT
AGTATGGGCAAGCAGGGAGCTAGAACGATTCGCAGTTAATCCTGGCCTGTTAGAAACATCAGAAGGCTGT
AGACAAATACTGGGACAGCTACAACCATCCCTTCAGACAGGATCAGAAGAACTTAGATCATTATATAATA
CAGTAGCAACCCTCTATTGTGTGCATCAAAGGATAGAGATAAAAGACACCAAGGAAGCTTTAGACAAGAT
AGAGGAAGAGCAAAACAAAAGTAAGACCACCGCACAGCAAGCGGCCGCTGATCTTCAGACCTGGAGGAGG
AGATATGAGGGACAATTGGAGAAGTGAATTATATAAATATAAAGTAGTAAAAATTGAACCATTAGGAGTA
GCACCCACCAAGGCAAAGAGAAGAGTGGTGCAGAGAGAAAAAAGAGCAGTGGGAATAGGAGCTTTGTTCC
TTGGGTTCTTGGGAGCAGCAGGAAGCACTATGGGCGCAGCGTCAATGACGCTGACGGTACAGGCCAGACA
ATTATTGTCTGGTATAGTGCAGCAGCAGAACAATTTGCTGAGGGCTATTGAGGCGCAACAGCATCTGTTG
CAACTCACAGTCTGGGGCATCAAGCAGCTCCAGGCAAGAATCCTGGCTGTGGAAAGATACCTAAAGGATC
AACAGCTCCTGGGGATTTGGGGTTGCTCTGGAAAACTCATTTGCACCACTGCTGTGCCTTGGAATGCTAG
TTGGAGTAATAAATCTCTGGAACAGATTTGGAATCACACGACCTGGATGGAGTGGGACAGAGAAATTAAC
AATTACACAAGCTTAATACACTCCTTAATTGAAGAATCGCAAAACCAGCAAGAAAAGAATGAACAAGAAT
TATTGGAATTAGATAAATGGGCAAGTTTGTGGAATTGGTTTAACATAACAAATTGGCTGTGGTATATAAA
ATTATTCATAATGATAGTAGGAGGCTTGGTAGGTTTAAGAATAGTTTTTGCTGTACTTTCTATAGTGAAT
AGAGTTAGGCAGGGATATTCACCATTATCGTTTCAGACCCACCTCCCAACCCCGAGGGGACCCAGAGAGG
GCCTATTTCCCATGATTCCTTCATATTTGCATATACGATACAAGGCTGTTAGAGAGATAATTAGAATTAA
TTTGACTGTAAACACAAAGATATTAGTACAAAATACGTGACGTAGAAAGTAATAATTTCTTGGGTAGTTT
GCAGTTTTAAAATTATGTTTTAAAATGGACTATCATATGCTTACCGTAACTTGAAAGTATTTCGATTTCT
TGGCTTTATATATCTTGTGGAAAGGACGAAACACCGTTCAATTCACCGAGGGCGCAGTTTTAGAGCTAGA
AATAGCAAGTTAAAATAAGGCTAGTCCGTTATCAACTTGAAAAAGTGGCACCGAGTCGGTGCTTTTTTAA
GCTTGGCGTAACTAGATCTTGAGACAAATGGCAGTATTCATCCACAATTTTAAAAGAAAAGGGGGGATTG
GGGGGTACAGTGCAGGGGAAAGAATAGTAGACATAATAGCAACAGACATACAAACTAAAGAATTACAAAA
ACAAATTACAAAAATTCAAAATTTTCGGGTTTATTACAGGGACAGCAGAGATCCACTTTGGCGCCGGCTC
GAGGGGG
