>Addgene plasmid #80214 | non-targeting control gRNA (BRDN0001145993) | depositor partial sequence | sequence record 150907 | Target Sequence
TTCAATTCACCGAGGGCGCA
