>Addgene plasmid #80214 | non-targeting control gRNA (BRDN0001145993) | addgene partial sequence | sequence record 189120 | hU6-F
TAGAAAGTAATAATTTCNTGGGTAGTTTGCAGTTTTAAAATTATGTTTTAAAATGGACTATCATATGCTT
ACCGTAACTTGAAAGTATTTCGATTTCTTGGCTTTATATATCTTGTGGAAAGGACGAAACACCGTTCAAT
TCACCGAGGGCGCAGTTTTAGAGCTAGAAATAGCAAGTTAAAATAAGGCTAGTCCGTTATCAACTTGAAA
AAGTGGCACCGAGTCGGTGCTTTTTTAAGCTTGGCGTAACTAGATCTTGAGACAAATGGCAGTATTCATC
CACAATTTTAAAAGAAAAGGGGGGATTGGGGGGTACAGTGCAGGGGAAAGAATAGTAGACATAATAGCAA
CAGACATACAAACTAAAGAATTACAAAAACAAATTACAAAAATTCAAAATTTTCGGGTTTATTACAGGGA
CAGCAGAGATCCACTTTGGCGCCGGCTCGAGGGGGCCCGGGTGCAAAGATGGATAAAGTTTTAAACAGAG
AGGAATCTTTGCAGCTAATGGACCTTCTAGGTCTTGAAAGGAGTGGGAATTGGCTCCGGTGCCCGTCAGT
GGGCAGAGCG
